>Addgene plasmid #218760 | pAAV-hSyn-ConVERGD-ArchT(eGFP)-WPRE | addgene full sequence | sequence record 432142 | Addgene NGS Result
TGTCGGGGCTGGCTTAACTATGCGGCATCAGAGCAGATTGTACTGAGAGTGCACCATATGCGGTGTGAAA
TACCGCACAGATGCGTAAGGAGAAAATACCGCATCAGGCGCCATTCGCCATTCAGGCTGCGCAACTGTTG
GGAAGGGCGATCGGTGCGGGCCTCTTCGCTATTACGCCAGCTGGCGAAAGGGGGATGTGCTGCAAGGCGA
TTAAGTTGGGTAACGCCAGGGTTTTCCCAGTCACGACGTTGTAAAACGACGGCCAGTGAATTGACGCGTA
TTGGGATCCAATCCTGCAGGCAGCTGCGCGCTCGCTCGCTCACTGAGGCCGCCCGGGCGTCGGGCGACCT
TTGGTCGCCCGGCCTCAGTGAGCGAGCGAGCGCGCAGAGAGGGAGTGGCCAACTCCATCACTAGGGGTTC
CTGCGGCCGCAGATGCTGCACGGGCCCGCGATCGCAGTGCAAGTGGGTTTTAGGACCAGGATGAGGCGGG
GTGGGGGTGCCTACCTGACGACCGACCCCGACCCACTGGACAAGCACCCAACCCCCATTCCCCAAATTGC
GCATCCCCTATCAGAGAGGGGGAGGGGAAACAGGATGCGGCGAGGCGCGTGCGCACTGCCAGCTTCAGCA
CCGCGGACAGTGCCTTCGCCCCCGCCTGGCGGCGCGCGCCACCGCCGCCTCAGCACTGAAGGCGCGCTGA
CGTCACTCGCCGGTCCCCCGCAAACTCCCCTTCCCGGCCACCTTGGTCGCGTCCGCGCCGCCGCCGGCCC
AGCCGGACCGCACCACGCGAGGCGCGAGATAGGGGGGCACGGGCGCGACCATCTGCGCTGCGGCGCCGGC
GACTCAGCGCTGCCTCAGTCTGCGGTGGGCAGCGGAGGAGTCGTGTCGTGCCTGAGAGCGCAGGGTACCG
CTAGCGAAGTTCCTATTCTTCAAAAGGTATAGGAACTTCATCAAAATAGGAAGACCAATGCTTCACCATC
GACCCGAATTGCCAAGCATCACCATCGACACGAAGTTCCTATTCCGAAGTTCCTATTCTCTAGAAAGTAT
AGGAACTTCGTCGACCTTAAGATAACTTCGTATAGCATACATTATACGAAGTTATAAAAACAAAAAGAAA
AGCGCGTTTCGTCCTATTTGGGACTCGTCAGCTGGATGTACGCGTTTCCGCGAATCCAGGACGCGCAAAG
AAAGAAAATAACTTCGTATAGCATACATTATACGAAGTTATGAATTCATGCATGTGCATGCTTACTTGTA
CAGCTCGTCCATGCCGAGAGTGATCCCGGCGGCGGTCACGAACTCCAGCAGGACCATGTGATCGCGCTTC
TCGTTGGGGTCTTTGCTCAGGGCGGACTGGGTGCTCAGGTAGTGGTTGTCGGGCAGCAGCACGGGGCCGT
CGCCGATGGGGGTGTTCTGCTGGTAGTGGTCGGCGAGCTGCACGCTGCCGTCCTCGATGTTGTGGCGGAT
CTTGAAGTTCACCTTGATGCCGTTCTTCTGCTTGTCGGCCATGATATAGACGTTGTGGCTGTTGTAGTTG
TACTCCAGCTTGTGCCCCAGGATGTTGCCGTCCTCCTTGAAGTCGATGCCCTTCAGCTCGATGCGGTTCA
CCAGGGTGTCGCCCTCGAACTTCACCTCGGCGCGGGTCTTGTAGTTGCCGTCGTCCTTGAAGAAGATGGT
GCGCTCCTGGACGTAGCCTTCGGGCATGGCGGACTTGAAGAAGTCGTGCTGCTTCATGTGGTCGGGGTAG
CGGCTGAAGCACTGCACGCCGTAGGTCAGGGTGGTCACGAGGGTGGGCCAGGGCACGGGCAGCTTGCCGG
TGGTGCAAATGAACTTCAGGGTCAGCTTGCCGTAGGTGGCATCGCCCTCGCCCTCGCCGGACACGCTGAA
CTTGTGGCCGTTTACGTCGCCGTCCAGCTCGACCAGGATGGGCACCACCCCGGTGAACAGCTCCTCGCCC
TTGCTCACTGCTACTACCGGTCGGGGCTCGGGGGCCTCGGTGTCGCCCAGGATGGCCCTGCTCCTCAGCA
GGATGAAGCCGAAGCCCACTTTGGCGGTCACGTCCAGCACCATGAACAGCAGGGTCTCGATTCCCAGTCC
CACCACTCCAGCTCCCTCGGTTCCGATGATCCACAGGATGGGGTAGGCGGTCCACAGCACCAGCACCAGG
GCGGTCAGGGTGTTGAAGGTGCTAGCCACCTCTGGTCCCCTCTCCTTAGCAGCAGCCCTCAGGCTGGTAG
CCAGGAAGTACAGCACCACGATCATGCAGATGGTGCTGAACAGCCACCAGCTGTACCTAGCCAGTGGGGT
GTGGCTCAGGGCGCCGATCAGGCCGGTCACGATCATCAGGGCGTCCACTCCCACCAGGGTTCCGATGCTC
ACCCTGTCCACCTTAGCCAGCAGGGCCAGGTCGAGCAGAAGCAAAGGGGTGGTGAACAGCCAGTCGGCGT
ATCTGGCGTAGTAGATGTCCAGCACCTCGCCGGCCACGGTCACCTCGGTCAGGCCGATGCCGAAGAACAT
GCTCAGGTAGGCGGCGCTGGCGATGCCGGGCACCAGGATTGTGATGCTGTAGTACTCCCTGGCCTCCTTG
TCGGTCACGCCCCAGCCCTTCACGATGAAGTAGAAGGTGCCGATCAGCATCAGCAGGGTTCCGATTCCCA
GCCACAGGGTCTCTGGCCTTCCGTCGCCCAGCAGGTCGTATCCTGCCTGCAGAGCGATGGGGTCCATGGT
GGCACTAGTACCGGTCTCGAGGAAGTTCCTATACCTTTTGAAGAATAGGAACTTCATCAAAATAGGAAGA
CCAATGCTTCACCATCGACCCGAATTGCCAAGCATCACCATCGACACGAAGTTCCTATACTTTCTAGAGA
ATAGGAACTTCGGAATAGTAACTTCCGTACGAAGCTTATATGCGGCCGATCGATAATCAACCTCTGGATT
ACAAAATTTGTGAAAGATTGACTGGTATTCTTAACTATGTTGCTCCTTTTACGCTATGTGGATACGCTGC
TTTAATGCCTTTGTATCATGCTATTGCTTCCCGTATGGCTTTCATTTTCTCCTCCTTGTATAAATCCTGG
TTGCTGTCTCTTTATGAGGAGTTGTGGCCCGTTGTCAGGCAACGTGGCGTGGTGTGCACTGTGTTTGCTG
ACGCAACCCCCACTGGTTGGGGCATTGCCACCACCTGTCAGCTCCTTTCCGGGACTTTCGCTTTCCCCCT
CCCTATTGCCACGGCGGAACTCATCGCCGCCTGCCTTGCCCGCTGCTGGACAGGGGCTCGGCTGTTGGGC
ACTGACAATTCCGTGGTGTTGTCGGGGAAATCATCGTCCTTTCCTTGGCTGCTCGCCTGTGTTGCCACCT
GGATTCTGCGCGGGACGTCCTTCTGCTACGTCCCTTCGGCCCTCAATCCAGCGGACCTTCCTTCCCGCGG
CCTGCTGCCGGCTCTGCGGCCTCTTCCGCGTCTTCGCCTTCGCCCTCAGACGAGTCGGATCTCCCTTTGG
GCCGCCTCCCCGCATCGATACCGTAGATCGATCTACGGGTGGCATCCCTGTGACCCCTCCCCAGTGCCTC
TCCTGGCCCTGGAAGTTGCCACTCCAGTGCCCACCAGCCTTGTCCTAATAAAATTAAGTTGCATCATTTT
GTCTGACTAGGTGTCCTTCTATAATATTATGGGGTGGAGGGGGGTGGTATGGAGCAAGGGGCAAGTTGGG
AAGACAACCTGTAGGGCCTGCGGGGTCTATTGGGAACCAAGCTGGAGTGCAGTGGCACAATCTTGGCTCA
CTGCAATCTCCGCCTCCTGGGTTCAAGCGATTCTCCTGCCTCAGCCTCCCGAGTTGTTGGGATTCCAGGC
ATGCATGACCAGGCTCAGCTAATTTTTGTTTTTTTGGTAGAGACGGGGTTTCACCATATTGGCCAGGCTG
GTCTCCAACTCCTAATCTCAGGTGATCTACCCACCTTGGCCTCCCAAATTGCTGGGATTACAGGCGTGAA
CCACTGCTCCCTTCCCTGTCCTTCTGATTTTGTAGGTAACCGGAGCTCCAGGAACCCCTAGTGATGGAGT
TGGCCACTCCCTCTCTGCGCGCTCGCTCGCTCACTGAGGCCGGGCGACCAAAGGTCGCCCGACGCCCGGG
CTTTGCCCGGGCGGCCTCAGTGAGCGAGCGAGCGCGCAGCTGCCTGCAGGATTGGATCCCAATGGCGCGC
CGAGCTTGGCGTAATCATGGTCATAGCTGTTTCCTGTGTGAAATTGTTATCCGCTCACAATTCCACACAA
CATACGAGCCGGAAGCATAAAGTGTAAAGCCTGGGGTGCCTAATGAGTGAGCTAACTCACATTAATTGCG
TTGCGCTCACTGCCCGCTTTCCAGTCGGGAAACCTGTCGTGCCAGCTGCATTAATGAATCGGCCAACGCG
CGGGGAGAGGCGGTTTGCGTATTGGGCGCTCTTCCGCTTCCTCGCTCACTGACTCGCTGCGCTCGGTCGT
TCGGCTGCGGCGAGCGGTATCAGCTCACTCAAAGGCGGTAATACGGTTATCCACAGAATCAGGGGATAAC
GCAGGAAAGAACATGTGAGCAAAAGGCCAGCAAAAGGCCAGGAACCGTAAAAAGGCCGCGTTGCTGGCGT
TTTTCCATAGGCTCCGCCCCCCTGACGAGCATCACAAAAATCGACGCTCAAGTCAGAGGTGGCGAAACCC
GACAGGACTATAAAGATACCAGGCGTTTCCCCCTGGAAGCTCCCTCGTGCGCTCTCCTGTTCCGACCCTG
CCGCTTACCGGATACCTGTCCGCCTTTCTCCCTTCGGGAAGCGTGGCGCTTTCTCATAGCTCACGCTGTA
GGTATCTCAGTTCGGTGTAGGTCGTTCGCTCCAAGCTGGGCTGTGTGCACGAACCCCCCGTTCAGCCCGA
CCGCTGCGCCTTATCCGGTAACTATCGTCTTGAGTCCAACCCGGTAAGACACGACTTATCGCCACTGGCA
GCAGCCACTGGTAACAGGATTAGCAGAGCGAGGTATGTAGGCGGTGCTACAGAGTTCTTGAAGTGGTGGC
CTAACTACGGCTACACTAGAAGAACAGTATTTGGTATCTGCGCTCTGCTGAAGCCAGTTACCTTCGGAAA
AAGAGTTGGTAGCTCTTGATCCGGCAAACAAACCACCGCTGGTAGCGGTGGTTTTTTTGTTTGCAAGCAG
CAGATTACGCGCAGAAAAAAAGGATCTCAAGAAGATCCTTTGATCTTTTCTACGGGGTCTGACGCTCAGT
GGAACGAAAACTCACGTTAAGGGATTTTGGTCATGAGATTATCAAAAAGGATCTTCACCTAGATCCTTTT
AAATTAAAAATGAAGTTTTAAATCAATCTAAAGTATATATGAGTAAACTTGGTCTGACAGTTACCAATGC
TTAATCAGTGAGGCACCTATCTCAGCGATCTGTCTATTTCGTTCATCCATAGTTGCCTGACTCCCCGTCG
TGTAGATAACTACGATACGGGAGGGCTTACCATCTGGCCCCAGTGCTGCAATGATACCGCGAGAACCACG
CTCACCGGCTCCAGATTTATCAGCAATAAACCAGCCAGCCGGAAGGGCCGAGCGCAGAAGTGGTCCTGCA
ACTTTATCCGCCTCCATCCAGTCTATTAATTGTTGCCGGGAAGCTAGAGTAAGTAGTTCGCCAGTTAATA
GTTTGCGCAACGTTGTTGCCATTGCTACAGGCATCGTGGTGTCACGCTCGTCGTTTGGTATGGCTTCATT
CAGCTCCGGTTCCCAACGATCAAGGCGAGTTACATGATCCCCCATGTTGTGCAAAAAAGCGGTTAGCTCC
TTCGGTCCTCCGATCGTTGTCAGAAGTAAGTTGGCCGCAGTGTTATCACTCATGGTTATGGCAGCACTGC
ATAATTCTCTTACTGTCATGCCATCCGTAAGATGCTTTTCTGTGACTGGTGAGTACTCAACCAAGTCATT
CTGAGAATAGTGTATGCGGCGACCGAGTTGCTCTTGCCCGGCGTCAATACGGGATAATACCGCGCCACAT
AGCAGAACTTTAAAAGTGCTCATCATTGGAAAACGTTCTTCGGGGCGAAAACTCTCAAGGATCTTACCGC
TGTTGAGATCCAGTTCGATGTAACCCACTCGTGCACCCAACTGATCTTCAGCATCTTTTACTTTCACCAG
CGTTTCTGGGTGAGCAAAAACAGGAAGGCAAAATGCCGCAAAAAAGGGAATAAGGGCGACACGGAAATGT
TGAATACTCATACTCTTCCTTTTTCAATATTATTGAAGCATTTATCAGGGTTATTGTCTCATGAGCGGAT
ACATATTTGAATGTATTTAGAAAAATAAACAAATAGGGGTTCCGCGCACATTTCCCCGAAAAGTGCCACC
TGACGTCTAAGAAACCATTATTATCATGACATTAACCTATAAAAATAGGCGTATCACGAGGCCCTTTTGT
CTCGCGCGTTTCGGTGATGACGGTGAAAACCTCTGACACATGCAGCTCCCGGAGACTGTCACAGCTTGTC
TGTAAGCGGATGCCGGGAGCAGACAAGCCCGTCAGGGCGCGTCAGCGGGTGTTGGCGGG
Features (pLannotate 1.2.2; 23 found; start..end, strand, type, name):
      9..108     +  misc_feature   bom (fragment): basis of mobility region from pBR322
    114..271     -  CDS            lacZα (fragment): LacZα fragment of β-galactosidase; lacZ fragment
    304..331     +  repeat_region  AAV2 ITR (fragment): inverted terminal repeat of adeno-associated virus serotype 2 inverted
    360..387     +  repeat_region  AAV2 ITR (fragment): inverted terminal repeat of adeno-associated virus serotype 2 inverted
    456..903     +  promoter       hSyn promoter: human synapsin I promoter; confers neuron-specific expression (Kügler et al., 2003)
   1012..1059    +  protein_bind   FRT: FLP-mediated recombination occurs in the 8-bp core sequence TCTAGAAA (Turan and Bode, 2011). FLP recombinase from the Saccharomyces cerevisiae 2μ plasmid
   1072..1105    +  protein_bind   loxP: Cre-mediated recombination occurs in the 8-bp core sequence (GCATACAT). Cre recombinase
   1107..1156    -  ncRNA          Hammerhead 1: Accession: RF00163 - Hammerhead ribozyme (type I)
   1198..1231    +  protein_bind   loxP: Cre-mediated recombination occurs in the 8-bp core sequence (GCATACAT). Cre recombinase
   1252..1968    -  CDS            EGFP: the original enhanced GFP (Yang et al., 1996) mammalian codon-optimized
   1984..2727    -  CDS            aop3: BACR3_HALSD - Experimental evidence at protein level: Swiss-Prot protein existence level 1. Light-driven proton pump. From Halorubrum sodomense.
   2848..2881    -  protein_bind   FRT (minimal): supports FLP-mediated excision but not integration (Turan and Bode, 2011) FLP recombinase from the Saccharomyces cerevisiae 2μ plasmid
   2925..3513    +  misc_feature   WPRE: woodchuck hepatitis virus posttranscriptional regulatory element
   3537..4013    +  polyA_signal   hGH poly(A) signal: human growth hormone polyadenylation signal
   4040..4180    +  repeat_region  AAV2 ITR: inverted terminal repeat of adeno-associated virus serotype 2 inverted
   4244..4260    -  protein_bind   lac operator: The lac repressor binds to the lac operator to inhibit transcription in E. coli. This inhibition can be relieved by adding lactose or isopropyl-β-D-thiogalactopyranoside (IPTG). lac repressor encoded by lacI
   4268..4298    -  promoter       lac promoter: promoter for the E. coli lac operon
   4313..4334    -  protein_bind   CAP binding site: CAP binding activates transcription in the presence of cAMP. E. coli catabolite activator protein
   4347..4439    -  CDS            lacI (fragment): lac repressor; lacI; The lac repressor binds to the lac operator to inhibit transcription in E. coli. This inhibition can be relieved by adding lactose or isopropyl-β-D-thiogalactopyranoside (IPTG).
   4622..5210    -  rep_origin     ori: high-copy-number ColE1/pMB1/pBR322/pUC origin of replication
   5381..6241    -  CDS            AmpR: β-lactamase; bla; confers resistance to ampicillin, carbenicillin, and related antibiotics
   6242..6346    -  promoter       AmpR promoter: bla
   6441..6476    +  CDS            rop (fragment): Rop protein, which maintains plasmids at low copy number; rop
