[The description below was written by a language model from this plasmid's Addgene catalogue record and pLannotate feature annotations shown in this document.]
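Description:
pAAV-hSyn-ConVERGD-ArchT(eGFP)-WPRE is an adeno-associated virus transfer plasmid designed for intersectional, Cre AND Flp dependent expression of the inhibitory opsin ArchT fused at its C terminus to eGFP. The bacterial portion carries a ColE1/pMB1-type origin and an ampicillin resistance gene (β-lactamase with its own promoter), plus remnants of lac and pBR322 sequences (lacZα, lacI, rop and bom fragments). Although the origin is annotated as a high-copy type, the repository lists the plasmid as low copy. It is propagated in a recombination-deficient strain, as is usual for protecting ITR repeats. An intact AAV2 ITR is annotated on the 3′ side of the cassette, whereas only short ITR fragments were detected on the 5′ side. This may reflect the difficulty of sequencing or annotating these hairpin repeats.

Between the ITRs, the human synapsin I promoter provides neuron-specific transcription, and a WPRE and human growth hormone polyadenylation signal follow the payload to enhance transcript stability and processing. The ArchT coding sequence (annotated as a light-driven proton pump from Halorubrum sodomense) and eGFP lie in the antisense orientation relative to the promoter. They are bracketed by an FRT site upstream and an oppositely oriented minimal FRT downstream, so Flp should invert the cassette into the sense orientation. Also inside this FRT-bounded region, a hammerhead ribozyme is flanked by two same-orientation loxP sites, allowing its excision by Cre. A plausible reading is that the ribozyme would self-cleave and destabilise the transcript after inversion unless Cre has removed it, so both recombinases are needed, though the record does not spell out this mechanism. The vector suits optogenetic silencing of neurons defined by two genetic markers, with eGFP marking the expressing cells.
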