Addgene plasmid #218760: pAAV-hSyn-ConVERGD-ArchT(eGFP)-WPRE
Purpose: Provides AND intersectional (Cre+Flp) expression of ArchT-eGFP
Depositing lab: Lindsay Schwarz. Depositing organization: St. Jude Children's Research Hospital. Publication: A Novel Single Vector Intersectional AAV Strategy for Interrogating Cellular Diversity and Brain Function. Hughes AC, Pollard BG, Xu B, Gammons JW, Chapman P, Bikoff JB, Schwarz LA. bioRxiv. 2023 Feb 8:2023.02.07.527312. doi: 10.1101/2023.02.07.527312. Preprint. PubMed 36798174.
Backbone
  Vector backbone: pAAV
  Backbone manufacturer: Azenta Life Sciences
  Vector type: AAV
Growth in bacteria
  Bacterial resistance: Ampicillin, 100 μg/mL
  Growth temperature: 30°C
  Growth strain: NEB Stable
  Copy number: Low Copy
Gene/Insert
  Gene/Insert name: ArchT
  Species: Synthetic
  Promoter: hSyn
  Tag / fusion protein: eGFP (C terminal on insert)
  Cloning method: Other
Terms and licenses: Academic/Nonprofit Terms; Industry Terms: Not Available to Industry
Depositor comments: Please visit https://doi.org/10.1101/2023.02.07.527312 for bioRxiv preprint.
How to cite: pAAV-hSyn-ConVERGD-ArchT(eGFP)-WPRE was a gift from Lindsay Schwarz (Addgene plasmid # 218760 ; http://n2t.net/addgene:218760 ; RRID:Addgene_218760)
